Addgene plasmid #15548: pcDNA3 Ash2L full
Depositing lab: Kai Ge. Publication: PTIP associates with MLL3- and MLL4-containing histone H3 lysine 4 methyltransferase complex. Cho YW, Hong T, Hong S, Guo H, Yu H, Kim D, Guszczynski T, Dressler GR, Copeland TD, Kalkum M, Ge K. J Biol Chem. 2007 Jul 13. 282(28):20395-406. 10.1074/jbc.M701574200 PubMed 17500065.
Backbone
  Vector backbone: pcDNA3
  Backbone manufacturer: Invitrogen
  Backbone size w/o insert (bp): 5446
  Vector type: Mammalian Expression
  Selectable markers: Neomycin (select with G418)
Growth in bacteria
  Bacterial resistance: Ampicillin, 100 μg/mL
  Growth temperature: 37°C
  Growth strain: DH5alpha
  Copy number: High Copy
Gene/Insert
  Gene/Insert name: Ash2L
  Species: H. sapiens (human)
  Insert size (bp): 1800
  Mutation: R622H (Please see depositor comments below)
  GenBank ID: BC015936
  Entrez Gene: ASH2L (a.k.a. ASH2, ASH2L1, ASH2L2, Bre2)
  Cloning method: Restriction Enzyme; 5′ cloning site BamHI (not destroyed); 3′ cloning site XhoI (not destroyed)
  Sequencing primers: 5′ T7; 3′ SP6
Terms and licenses: Academic/Nonprofit Terms; Industry Terms: Not Available to Industry
Depositor comments: Full-length ASH2L cDNA was amplified by reverse transcription-PCR from HeLaS cells using primers 5'-TAT AGG ATC CTG GTG ATG GCG GCG GCA GGA G-3' and 5'-CAG CGA CTC GAG TCA GGG TTC CCA TGG GGG AC-3' Please note that mutation R622H in ASH2L was found during Addgene's quality control. The plasmid should function as described.
How to cite: pcDNA3 Ash2L full was a gift from Kai Ge (Addgene plasmid # 15548 ; http://n2t.net/addgene:15548 ; RRID:Addgene_15548)
