[The description below was written by a language model from this plasmid's Addgene catalogue record and pLannotate feature annotations shown in this document.]
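Description:
pcDNA3 Ash2L full is a mammalian expression plasmid built on the Invitrogen pcDNA3 backbone and carrying the full-length human ASH2L cDNA. According to the record, the coding sequence was amplified by RT-PCR from HeLa-derived cells and cloned between the BamHI and XhoI sites, both of which are retained. The sequenced plasmid is about 7.3 kb, with the ASH2L open reading frame annotated at roughly 1.9 kb (the catalogue gives an approximate insert size of 1.8 kb). No epitope tag or reporter is recorded or annotated, so the protein appears to be expressed untagged. Repository quality control found an R622H substitution in ASH2L; the record notes that the plasmid should nevertheless function as described.

Expression in mammalian cells is driven by the human cytomegalovirus immediate early enhancer and promoter, and transcripts are terminated by the bovine growth hormone polyadenylation signal. T7 and SP6 phage promoters flank the insert in opposing orientations, providing sequencing primer sites and the option of in vitro transcription. A separate cassette, consisting of the SV40 early promoter, the neomycin phosphotransferase gene and the SV40 poly(A) signal, allows G418 selection of stably transfected cells. In E. coli the plasmid is maintained at high copy by a ColE1/pUC-type origin and selected with ampicillin through β-lactamase; an f1 origin is also present for single-stranded DNA production. Short annotated fragments such as the HIV-1 LTR, ble, lacI and bom matches are most likely backbone remnants or incidental similarity hits rather than functional elements.

ASH2L is a component of Set1/MLL-family histone H3 lysine 4 methyltransferase complexes, and the associated publication concerns MLL3- and MLL4-containing complexes, so the construct is suited to overexpressing ASH2L in studies of these complexes.
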