Features (pLannotate 1.2.2; 21 found; start..end, strand, type, name):
     30..82      -  misc_feature   bom (fragment): basis of mobility region from pBR322
    237..616     +  enhancer       CMV enhancer: human cytomegalovirus immediate early enhancer
    617..820     +  promoter       CMV promoter: human cytomegalovirus (CMV) immediate early promoter
    816..849     +  LTR            5' LTR (truncated) (fragment): truncated 5' long terminal repeat (LTR) from HIV-1
    865..883     +  promoter       T7 promoter: promoter for bacteriophage T7 RNA polymerase
    920..2803    +  CDS            ASH2L: ASH2L_HUMAN - Also known as ASH2L1. Experimental evidence at protein level: Swiss-Prot protein existence level 1. Transcriptional regulator (PubMed:12670868). Component or associated component of some histone methyltransferase complexes which regulates transcription through recruitment of those complexes to gene promoters (PubMed:19131338). Component of the Set1/Ash2 histone methyltransferase (HMT) complex, a complex that specifically methylates 'Lys-4' of histone H3, but not if the neighboring 'Lys-9' residue is already methylated (PubMed:19556245). As part of the MLL1/MLL complex it is invol
   2834..2852    -  promoter       SP6 promoter: promoter for bacteriophage SP6 RNA polymerase
   2878..3102    +  polyA_signal   bGH poly(A) signal: bovine growth hormone polyadenylation signal
   3106..3127    +  promoter       SV40 promoter (fragment): SV40 enhancer and early promoter
   3148..3576    +  rep_origin     f1 ori (sequence partly withheld): f1 bacteriophage origin of replication; arrow indicates direction of (+) strand synthesis
   3590..3919    +  promoter       SV40 promoter: SV40 enhancer and early promoter
   3986..4777    +  CDS            neo: KKA2_KLEPN - Also known as kan, nptII. Experimental evidence at protein level: Swiss-Prot protein existence level 1. Resistance to kanamycin, neomycin, paromomycin, ribostamycin, butirosin and gentamicin B. From Klebsiella pneumoniae.
   4801..4959    +  CDS            ble (fragment): BLE_KLEPN - Experimental evidence at protein level: Swiss-Prot protein existence level 1. Binding protein with a strong affinity to the bleomycin family of antibiotics. Binds to CL990; an antimitotic-antibiotic compound. From Klebsiella pneumoniae.
   4954..5075    +  polyA_signal   SV40 poly(A) signal: SV40 polyadenylation signal
   5148..5164    -  protein_bind   lac operator: The lac repressor binds to the lac operator to inhibit transcription in E. coli. This inhibition can be relieved by adding lactose or isopropyl-β-D-thiogalactopyranoside (IPTG). lac repressor encoded by lacI
   5172..5202    -  promoter       lac promoter: promoter for the E. coli lac operon
   5217..5238    -  protein_bind   CAP binding site: CAP binding activates transcription in the presence of cAMP. E. coli catabolite activator protein
   5251..5343    -  CDS            lacI (fragment): lac repressor; lacI; The lac repressor binds to the lac operator to inhibit transcription in E. coli. This inhibition can be relieved by adding lactose or isopropyl-β-D-thiogalactopyranoside (IPTG).
   5526..6114    -  rep_origin     ori: high-copy-number ColE1/pMB1/pBR322/pUC origin of replication
   6285..7145    -  CDS            AmpR: β-lactamase; bla; confers resistance to ampicillin, carbenicillin, and related antibiotics
   7146..7250    -  promoter       AmpR promoter: bla
>Addgene plasmid #15548 | pcDNA3 Ash2L full | addgene full sequence | sequence record 233849 | Addgene NGS Result
TCGACGGATCGGGAGATCTCCCGATCCCCTATGGTGCACTCTCAGTACAATCTGCTCTGATGCCGCATAG
TTAAGCCAGTATCTGCTCCCTGCTTGTGTGTTGGAGGTCGCTGAGTAGTGCGCGAGCAAAATTTAAGCTA
CAACAAGGCAAGGCTTGACCGACAATTGCATGAAGAATCTGCTTAGGGTTAGGCGTTTTGCGCTGCTTCG
CGATGTACGGGCCAGATATACGCGTTGACATTGATTATTGACTAGTTATTAATAGTAATCAATTACGGGG
TCATTAGTTCATAGCCCATATATGGAGTTCCGCGTTACATAACTTACGGTAAATGGCCCGCCTGGCTGAC
CGCCCAACGACCCCCGCCCATTGACGTCAATAATGACGTATGTTCCCATAGTAACGCCAATAGGGACTTT
CCATTGACGTCAATGGGTGGAGTATTTACGGTAAACTGCCCACTTGGCAGTACATCAAGTGTATCATATG
CCAAGTACGCCCCCTATTGACGTCAATGACGGTAAATGGCCCGCCTGGCATTATGCCCAGTACATGACCT
TATGGGACTTTCCTACTTGGCAGTACATCTACGTATTAGTCATCGCTATTACCATGGTGATGCGGTTTTG
GCAGTACATCAATGGGCGTGGATAGCGGTTTGACTCACGGGGATTTCCAAGTCTCCACCCCATTGACGTC
AATGGGAGTTTGTTTTGGCACCAAAATCAACGGGACTTTCCAAAATGTCGTAACAACTCCGCCCCATTGA
CGCAAATGGGCGGTAGGCGTGTACGGTGGGAGGTCTATATAAGCAGAGCTCTCTGGCTAACTAGAGAACC
CACTGCTTACTGGCTTATCGAAATTAATACGACTCACTATAGGGAGACCCAAGCTTGGTACCGAGCTCGG
ATCCTGGTGATGGCGGCGGCAGGAGCAGGACCTGGCCAGGAAGCGGGTGCCGGGCCTGGCCCAGGAGCGG
TCGCAAATGCAACAGGGGCAGAAGAGGGGGAGATGAAGCCGGTGGCAGCGGGAGCAGCCGCTCCTCCTGG
AGAGGGGATCTCTGCTGCTCCGACAGTTGAGCCCAGTTCCGGGGAGGCTGAAGGCGGGGAGGCAAACTTG
GTCGATGTAAGCGGTGGCTTGGAGACAGAATCATCTAATGGAAAAGATACACTAGAAGGTGCTGGGGATA
CATCAGAGGTGATGGATACTCAGGCGGGCTCCGTGGATGAAGAGAATGGCCGACAGTTGGGTGAGGTAGA
GCTGCAATGTGGGATTTGTACAAAATGGTTCACGGCTGACACATTTGGCATAGATACCTCATCCTGTCTA
CCTTTCATGACCAACTACAGTTTTCATTGCAACGTCTGCCATCACAGTGGGAATACCTATTTCCTCCGGA
AGCAAGCAAACTTGAAGGAAATGTGCCTTAGTGCTTTGGCCAACCTGACATGGCAGTCCCGAACACAGGA
TGAACATCCGAAGACAATGTTCTCCAAAGATAAGGATATTATACCATTTATTGATAAATACTGGGAGTGC
ATGACAACCAGACAGAGACCTGGGAAAATGACTTGGCCAAATAACATTGTTAAAACAATGAGTAAAGAAA
GAGATGTATTCTTGGTAAAGGAACACCCAGATCCAGGCAGTAAAGATCCAGAAGAAGATTACCCCAAATT
TGGACTTTTGGATCAGGACCTTAGTAACATTGGTCCTGCTTATGACAACCAAAAACAGAGCAGTGCTGTG
TCTACTAGTGGGAATTTAAATGGGGGAATTGCAGCAGGAAGCAGCGGAAAAGGACGAGGAGCCAAGCGCA
AACAGCAGGATGGAGGGACCACAGGGACCACCAAGAAGGCCCGGAGTGACCCTTTGTTTTCTGCTCAGCG
CCTTCCCCCTCATGGCTACCCATTGGAACACCCGTTTAACAAAGATGGCTATCGGTATATTCTAGCTGAG
CCTGATCCGCACGCCCCTGACCCCGAGAAGCTGGAACTTGACTGCTGGGCAGGAAAACCTATTCCTGGAG
ACCTCTACAGAGCCTGCTTGTATGAACGGGTTTTGTTAGCCCTACATGATCGAGCTCCCCAGTTAAAGAT
CTCAGATGACCGGCTGACTGTGGTTGGAGAGAAGGGCTACTCTATGGTGAGGGCCTCTCATGGAGTACGG
AAGGGTGCCTGGTATTTTGAAATCACTGTGGATGAGATGCCACCAGATACCGCTGCCAGACTGGGTTGGT
CCCAGCCCCTAGGAAACCTTCAAGCTCCTTTAGGTTATGATAAATTTAGCTATTCTTGGCGGAGCAAAAA
GGGAACCAAGTTCCACCAGTCCATTGGCAAACACTACTCTTCTGGCTATGGACAGGGAGACGTCCTGGGA
TTTTATATTAATCTTCCTGAAGACACAGAGACAGCCAAGTCATTGCCAGACACATACAAAGATAAGGCTT
TGATAAAATTCAAGAGTTATTTGTATTTTGAGGAAAAAGACTTTGTGGATAAAGCAGAGAAGAGCCTGAA
GCAGACTCCCCATAGTGAGATAATATTTTATAAAAATGGTGTCAATCAAGGTGTGGCTTACAAAGATATT
TTTGAGGGGGTTTACTTCCCAGCCATCTCACTGTACAAGAGCTGCACGGTTTCCATTAACTTTGGACCAT
GCTTCAAGTATCCTCCGAAGGATCTCACTTACCGCCCTATGAGTGACATGGGCTGGGGCGCCGTGGTAGA
GCACACCCTGGCTGACGTCTTGTATCACGTGGAGACAGAAGTGGATGGGAGGCACAGTCCCCCATGGGAA
CCCTGACTCGAGCATGCATCTAGAGGGCCCTATTCTATAGTGTCACCTAAATGCTAGAGCTCGCTGATCA
GCCTCGACTGTGCCTTCTAGTTGCCAGCCATCTGTTGTTTGCCCCTCCCCCGTGCCTTCCTTGACCCTGG
AAGGTGCCACTCCCACTGTCCTTTCCTAATAAAATGAGGAAATTGCATCGCATTGTCTGAGTAGGTGTCA
TTCTATTCTGGGGGGTGGGGTGGGGCAGGACAGCAAGGGGGAGGATTGGGAAGACAATAGCAGGCATGCT
GGGGATGCGGTGGGCTCTATGGCTTCTGAGGCGGAAAGAACCAGCTGGGGCTCTAGGGGGTATCCCC
[124 nt withheld, positions 3148-3271]
C
[91 nt withheld, positions 3273-3363]
A
[49 nt withheld, positions 3365-3413]
CCTTTGACGTTGGAGTCCACGTTCTTT
[37 nt withheld, positions 3441-3477]
ACCCTATCTCGGTCTATTCTTTTGATTTATAAGGGATTTTGCCGATTTCGGCCTATTGGTTAAAAAATGA
GCTGATTTAACAAAAATTTAACGCGAATTAATTCTGTGGAATGTGTGTCAGTTAGGGTGTGGAAAGTCCC
CAGGCTCCCCAGCAGGCAGAAGTATGCAAAGCATGCATCTCAATTAGTCAGCAACCAGGTGTGGAAAGTC
CCCAGGCTCCCCAGCAGGCAGAAGTATGCAAAGCATGCATCTCAATTAGTCAGCAACCATAGTCCCGCCC
CTAACTCCGCCCATCCCGCCCCTAACTCCGCCCAGTTCCGCCCATTCTCCGCCCCATGGCTGACTAATTT
TTTTTATTTATGCAGAGGCCGAGGCCGCCTCTGCCTCTGAGCTATTCCAGAAGTAGTGAGGAGGCTTTTT
TGGAGGCCTAGGCTTTTGCAAAAAGCTCCCGGGAGCTTGTATATCCATTTTCGGATCTGATCAAGAGACA
GGATGAGGATCGTTTCGCATGATTGAACAAGATGGATTGCACGCAGGTTCTCCGGCCGCTTGGGTGGAGA
GGCTATTCGGCTATGACTGGGCACAACAGACAATCGGCTGCTCTGATGCCGCCGTGTTCCGGCTGTCAGC
GCAGGGGCGCCCGGTTCTTTTTGTCAAGACCGACCTGTCCGGTGCCCTGAATGAACTGCAGGACGAGGCA
GCGCGGCTATCGTGGCTGGCCACGACGGGCGTTCCTTGCGCAGCTGTGCTCGACGTTGTCACTGAAGCGG
GAAGGGACTGGCTGCTATTGGGCGAAGTGCCGGGGCAGGATCTCCTGTCATCTCACCTTGCTCCTGCCGA
GAAAGTATCCATCATGGCTGATGCAATGCGGCGGCTGCATACGCTTGATCCGGCTACCTGCCCATTCGAC
CACCAAGCGAAACATCGCATCGAGCGAGCACGTACTCGGATGGAAGCCGGTCTTGTCGATCAGGATGATC
TGGACGAAGAGCATCAGGGGCTCGCGCCAGCCGAACTGTTCGCCAGGCTCAAGGCGCGCATGCCCGACGG
CGAGGATCTCGTCGTGACCCATGGCGATGCCTGCTTGCCGAATATCATGGTGGAAAATGGCCGCTTTTCT
GGATTCATCGACTGTGGCCGGCTGGGTGTGGCGGACCGCTATCAGGACATAGCGTTGGCTACCCGTGATA
TTGCTGAAGAGCTTGGCGGCGAATGGGCTGACCGCTTCCTCGTGCTTTACGGTATCGCCGCTCCCGATTC
GCAGCGCATCGCCTTCTATCGCCTTCTTGACGAGTTCTTCTGAGCGGGACTCTGGGGTTCGAAATGACCG
ACCAAGCGACGCCCAACCTGCCATCACGAGATTTCGATTCCACCGCCGCCTTCTATGAAAGGTTGGGCTT
CGGAATCGTTTTCCGGGACGCCGGCTGGATGATCCTCCAGCGCGGGGATCTCATGCTGGAGTTCTTCGCC
CACCCCAACTTGTTTATTGCAGCTTATAATGGTTACAAATAAAGCAATAGCATCACAAATTTCACAAATA
AAGCATTTTTTTCACTGCATTCTAGTTGTGGTTTGTCCAAACTCATCAATGTATCTTATCATGTCTGTAT
ACCGTCGACCTCTAGCTAGAGCTTGGCGTAATCATGGTCATAGCTGTTTCCTGTGTGAAATTGTTATCCG
CTCACAATTCCACACAACATACGAGCCGGAAGCATAAAGTGTAAAGCCTGGGGTGCCTAATGAGTGAGCT
AACTCACATTAATTGCGTTGCGCTCACTGCCCGCTTTCCAGTCGGGAAACCTGTCGTGCCAGCTGCATTA
ATGAATCGGCCAACGCGCGGGGAGAGGCGGTTTGCGTATTGGGCGCTCTTCCGCTTCCTCGCTCACTGAC
TCGCTGCGCTCGGTCGTTCGGCTGCGGCGAGCGGTATCAGCTCACTCAAAGGCGGTAATACGGTTATCCA
CAGAATCAGGGGATAACGCAGGAAAGAACATGTGAGCAAAAGGCCAGCAAAAGGCCAGGAACCGTAAAAA
GGCCGCGTTGCTGGCGTTTTTCCATAGGCTCCGCCCCCCTGACGAGCATCACAAAAATCGACGCTCAAGT
CAGAGGTGGCGAAACCCGACAGGACTATAAAGATACCAGGCGTTTCCCCCTGGAAGCTCCCTCGTGCGCT
CTCCTGTTCCGACCCTGCCGCTTACCGGATACCTGTCCGCCTTTCTCCCTTCGGGAAGCGTGGCGCTTTC
TCATAGCTCACGCTGTAGGTATCTCAGTTCGGTGTAGGTCGTTCGCTCCAAGCTGGGCTGTGTGCACGAA
CCCCCCGTTCAGCCCGACCGCTGCGCCTTATCCGGTAACTATCGTCTTGAGTCCAACCCGGTAAGACACG
ACTTATCGCCACTGGCAGCAGCCACTGGTAACAGGATTAGCAGAGCGAGGTATGTAGGCGGTGCTACAGA
GTTCTTGAAGTGGTGGCCTAACTACGGCTACACTAGAAGAACAGTATTTGGTATCTGCGCTCTGCTGAAG
CCAGTTACCTTCGGAAAAAGAGTTGGTAGCTCTTGATCCGGCAAACAAACCACCGCTGGTAGCGGTGGTT
TTTTTGTTTGCAAGCAGCAGATTACGCGCAGAAAAAAAGGATCTCAAGAAGATCCTTTGATCTTTTCTAC
GGGGTCTGACGCTCAGTGGAACGAAAACTCACGTTAAGGGATTTTGGTCATGAGATTATCAAAAAGGATC
TTCACCTAGATCCTTTTAAATTAAAAATGAAGTTTTAAATCAATCTAAAGTATATATGAGTAAACTTGGT
CTGACAGTTACCAATGCTTAATCAGTGAGGCACCTATCTCAGCGATCTGTCTATTTCGTTCATCCATAGT
TGCCTGACTCCCCGTCGTGTAGATAACTACGATACGGGAGGGCTTACCATCTGGCCCCAGTGCTGCAATG
ATACCGCGAGACCCACGCTCACCGGCTCCAGATTTATCAGCAATAAACCAGCCAGCCGGAAGGGCCGAGC
GCAGAAGTGGTCCTGCAACTTTATCCGCCTCCATCCAGTCTATTAATTGTTGCCGGGAAGCTAGAGTAAG
TAGTTCGCCAGTTAATAGTTTGCGCAACGTTGTTGCCATTGCTACAGGCATCGTGGTGTCACGCTCGTCG
TTTGGTATGGCTTCATTCAGCTCCGGTTCCCAACGATCAAGGCGAGTTACATGATCCCCCATGTTGTGCA
AAAAAGCGGTTAGCTCCTTCGGTCCTCCGATCGTTGTCAGAAGTAAGTTGGCCGCAGTGTTATCACTCAT
GGTTATGGCAGCACTGCATAATTCTCTTACTGTCATGCCATCCGTAAGATGCTTTTCTGTGACTGGTGAG
TACTCAACCAAGTCATTCTGAGAATAGTGTATGCGGCGACCGAGTTGCTCTTGCCCGGCGTCAATACGGG
ATAATACCGCGCCACATAGCAGAACTTTAAAAGTGCTCATCATTGGAAAACGTTCTTCGGGGCGAAAACT
CTCAAGGATCTTACCGCTGTTGAGATCCAGTTCGATGTAACCCACTCGTGCACCCAACTGATCTTCAGCA
TCTTTTACTTTCACCAGCGTTTCTGGGTGAGCAAAAACAGGAAGGCAAAATGCCGCAAAAAAGGGAATAA
GGGCGACACGGAAATGTTGAATACTCATACTCTTCCTTTTTCAATATTATTGAAGCATTTATCAGGGTTA
TTGTCTCATGAGCGGATACATATTTGAATGTATTTAGAAAAATAAACAAATAGGGGTTCCGCGCACATTT
CCCCGAAAAGTGCCACCTGACG
