>Addgene plasmid #15548 | pcDNA3 Ash2L full | addgene partial sequence | sequence record 22002 | T7 5'-TAATACGACTCACTATAGGG-3'
GGTGATGGCGGCGGCAGGAGCAGGACCTGGCCAGGAAGCGGGTGCCGGGCCTGGCCCAGGAGCGGTCGCA
AATGCAACAGGGGCAGAAGAGGGGGAGATGAAGCCGGTGGCAGCGGGAGCAGCCGCTCCTCCTGGAGAGG
GGATCTCTGCTGCTCCGACAGTTGAGCCCAGTTCCGGGGAGGCTGAAGGCGGGGAGGCAAACTTGGTCGA
TGTAAGCGGTGGCTTGGAGACAGAATCATCTAATGGAAAAGATACACTAGAAGGTGCTGGGGATACATCA
GAGGTGATGGATACTCAGGCGGGCTCCGTGGATGAAGAGAATGGCCGACAGTTGGGTGAGGTAGAGCTGC
AATGTGGGATTTGTACAAAATGGTTCACGGCTGACACATTTGGCATAGATACCTCATCCTGTCTACCTTT
CATGACCAACTACAGTTTTCATTGCAACGTCTGCCATCACAGTGGGAATACCTATTTCCTCCGGAAGCAA
GCAAACTTGAAGGAAATGTGCCTTAGTGCTTTGGCCAACCTGACATGGCAGTCCCGAACACAGGATGAAC
ATCCGAAGACAATGTTCTCCAAAGATAAGGATATTATACC
